Addgene plasmid #171058: pmRuby2-CrowdingLinker-Clover
Purpose: Expresses tandem mClover2-mRuby2 FRET pair with a crowdedness-sensitve linker domain to sense cytosolic crowdedness.
Depositing lab: Ke Xu. Depositing organization: University of California, Berkeley. Publication: Excitation spectral microscopy for highly multiplexed fluorescence imaging and quantitative biosensing. Chen K, Yan R, Xiang L, Xu K. Light Sci Appl. 2021 May 8;10(1):97. doi: 10.1038/s41377-021-00536-3. PubMed 33963178.
Backbone
  Vector backbone: pClover-mRuby2-FRET-10
  Backbone manufacturer: Michael Davidson
  Backbone size w/o insert (bp): 5395
  Total vector size (bp): 5758
  Vector type: Mammalian Expression
  Selectable markers: Neomycin (select with G418)
Growth in bacteria
  Bacterial resistance: Kanamycin, 50 μg/mL
  Growth temperature: 37°C
  Growth strain: DH5alpha
  Copy number: High Copy
Gene/Insert
  Gene/Insert name: Crowdedness-sensitive linker domain
  Species: Synthetic
  Insert size (bp): 300
  Promoter: CMV
  Tag / fusion protein: mRuby2 (N terminal on insert); mClover2 (C terminal on insert)
  Cloning method: Restriction Enzyme; 5′ cloning site AgeI (not destroyed); 3′ cloning site AgeI (not destroyed)
  Sequencing primers: 5′ CMV Forward; 3′ SV40pA-R
Terms and licenses: Academic/Nonprofit Terms; Industry Terms: Not Available to Industry
How to cite: pmRuby2-CrowdingLinker-Clover was a gift from Ke Xu (Addgene plasmid # 171058 ; http://n2t.net/addgene:171058 ; RRID:Addgene_171058)
