[The description below was written by a language model from this plasmid's Addgene catalogue record and pLannotate feature annotations shown in this document.]
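Description:
pmRuby2-CrowdingLinker-Clover is a 5,758 bp mammalian expression plasmid built on the pClover-mRuby2-FRET-10 backbone, a Clontech-style fluorescent protein vector. It replicates in E. coli at high copy from a ColE1/pUC-type origin and also carries an f1 phage origin. A single Tn5 NeoR/KanR (aminoglycoside phosphotransferase) gene serves both hosts. It is driven by the bacterial AmpR (bla) promoter for kanamycin selection and by the SV40 enhancer/early promoter for G418 selection of transfected mammalian cells, and it is terminated by the HSV TK polyadenylation signal. The short ble, bGH poly(A), SV40 large T antigen and Twin-Strep-tag fragments in the automated annotation are most likely partial matches rather than functional elements. The Twin-Strep hit falls within the linker region.

The payload is a single open reading frame expressed from the human CMV immediate early enhancer and promoter and ended by the SV40 poly(A) signal. It encodes mRuby2 at the N terminus, a synthetic crowdedness-sensitive linker domain of about 300 bp cloned into an AgeI site that is retained on both sides, and mClover2 at the C terminus. mClover2 (green-yellow donor) and mRuby2 (red acceptor) form a FRET pair. The linker is described as responsive to macromolecular crowding, so changes in its conformation would be expected to alter the distance between the fluorophores and therefore the FRET efficiency. The record does not give the linker's composition. The stated purpose is to report cytosolic crowdedness in living cells, and the associated work used it for quantitative biosensing by excitation spectral microscopy in highly multiplexed fluorescence imaging.
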