Features (pLannotate 1.2.2; 16 found; start..end, strand, type, name):
      1..304     +  enhancer       CMV enhancer: human cytomegalovirus immediate early enhancer
    305..508     +  promoter       CMV promoter: human cytomegalovirus (CMV) immediate early promoter
    541..1251    +  CDS            mRuby2: mRuby2 is a basic (constitutively fluorescent) red fluorescent protein published in 2012, derived from Entacmaea quadricolor. It has moderate acid sensitivity.
   1441..1459    +  CDS            Twin-Strep-tag (fragment): two Strep-Tag®II moieties connected by a linker for enhanced binding to Strep-Tactin®, an engineered form of streptavidin (Schmidt et al., 2013)
   1645..2364    +  CDS            mClover2: monomeric derivative of the bright green-yellow fluorescent protein Clover mammalian codon-optimized
   2380..2463    +  CDS            large T antigen (fragment): large T antigen from SV40 (simian virus 40)
   2486..2607    +  polyA_signal   SV40 poly(A) signal: SV40 polyadenylation signal
   2641..3069    -  rep_origin     f1 ori (sequence partly withheld): f1 bacteriophage origin of replication; arrow indicates direction of (+) strand synthesis
   3096..3200    +  promoter       AmpR promoter: bla
   3202..3559    +  promoter       SV40 promoter: SV40 enhancer and early promoter
   3594..4388    +  CDS            NeoR/KanR: aminoglycoside phosphotransferase from Tn5; aph(3')-II (or nptII); confers resistance to neomycin, kanamycin, and G418 (Geneticin®)
   4409..4561    +  CDS            ble (fragment): BLE_KLEPN - Experimental evidence at protein level: Swiss-Prot protein existence level 1. Binding protein with a strong affinity to the bleomycin family of antibiotics. Binds to CL990; an antimitotic-antibiotic compound. From Klebsiella pneumoniae.
   4620..4667    +  polyA_signal   HSV TK poly(A) signal: herpes simplex virus thymidine kinase polyadenylation signal (Cole and Stacy, 1985)
   4758..4774    -  polyA_signal   bGH poly(A) signal (fragment): bovine growth hormone polyadenylation signal
   4996..5584    +  rep_origin     ori: high-copy-number ColE1/pMB1/pBR322/pUC origin of replication
   5699..5758    +  enhancer       CMV enhancer (fragment): human cytomegalovirus immediate early enhancer
>Addgene plasmid #171058 | pmRuby2-CrowdingLinker-Clover | addgene full sequence | sequence record 334723 | Addgene NGS Result
CGTTACATAACTTACGGTAAATGGCCCGCCTGGCTGACCGCCCAACGACCCCCGCCCATTGACGTCAATA
ATGACGTATGTTCCCATAGTAACGCCAATAGGGACTTTCCATTGACGTCAATGGGTGGAGTATTTACGGT
AAACTGCCCACTTGGCAGTACATCAAGTGTATCATATGCCAAGTACGCCCCCTATTGACGTCAATGACGG
TAAATGGCCCGCCTGGCATTATGCCCAGTACATGACCTTATGGGACTTTCCTACTTGGCAGTACATCTAC
GTATTAGTCATCGCTATTACCATGGTGATGCGGTTTTGGCAGTACATCAATGGGCGTGGATAGCGGTTTG
ACTCACGGGGATTTCCAAGTCTCCACCCCATTGACGTCAATGGGAGTTTGTTTTGGCACCAAAATCAACG
GGACTTTCCAAAATGTCGTAACAACTCCGCCCCATTGACGCAAATGGGCGGTAGGCGTGTACGGTGGGAG
GTCTATATAAGCAGAGCTGGTTTAGTGAACCGTCAGATCCGCTAGCCACCATGGTGTCTAAGGGCGAAGA
GCTGATCAAGGAAAATATGCGTATGAAGGTGGTCATGGAAGGTTCGGTCAACGGCCACCAATTCAAATGC
ACAGGTGAAGGAGAAGGCAATCCGTACATGGGAACTCAAACCATGAGGATCAAAGTCATCGAGGGAGGAC
CCCTGCCATTTGCCTTTGACATTCTTGCCACGTCGTTCATGTATGGCAGCCGTACTTTTATCAAGTACCC
GAAAGGCATTCCTGATTTCTTTAAACAGTCCTTTCCTGAGGGTTTTACTTGGGAAAGAGTTACGAGATAC
GAAGATGGTGGAGTCGTCACCGTCATGCAGGACACCAGCCTTGAGGATGGCTGTCTCGTTTACCACGTCC
AAGTCAGAGGGGTAAACTTTCCCTCCAATGGTCCCGTGATGCAGAAGAAGACCAAGGGTTGGGAGCCTAA
TACAGAGATGATGTATCCAGCAGATGGTGGTCTGAGGGGATACACTCATATGGCACTGAAAGTTGATGGT
GGTGGCCATCTGTCTTGCTCTTTCGTAACAACTTACAGGTCAAAAAAGACCGTCGGGAACATCAAGATGC
CCGGTATCCATGCCGTTGATCACCGCCTGGAAAGGTTAGAGGAAAGTGACAATGAAATGTTCGTAGTACA
ACGCGAACACGCAGTTGCCAAGTTCGCCGGGCTTGGTGGTGGGATGGACGAGCTGTACAAGTCCGGACTC
AGATCCCCACCGGTCGGATCTGGTGGTTCCGGCGGTTCAGGTGGATCGGGAGGAAGTGGAGGTAGCGGTG
CTGAAGCTGCAGCAAAAGAGGCAGCTGCTAAAGAAGCTGCAGCTAAAGAAGCAGCTGCAAAAGAAGCTGC
TGCAAAGGAAGCTGCGGCAAAGGCTGGTAGCGGAGGAAGTGGTGGATCGGGAGGTTCAGGAGGTTCCGGA
GGATCTGGTGCTGAGGCTGCAGCTAAGGAAGCAGCAGCTAAAGAAGCGGCCGCAAAAGAGGCTGCGGCTA
AAGAGGCGGCAGCCAAAGAGGCCGCTGCCAAGGCAGGTTCGGGCGGGTCTGGTGGCTCAGGAGGCAGTGG
CGGAAGCGGAGGCTCCGGGCCACCGGTCGCCACCATGGTGAGCAAGGGCGAGGAGCTGTTCACCGGGGTG
GTGCCCATCCTGGTCGAGCTGGACGGCGACGTAAACGGCCACAAGTTCAGCGTCCGCGGCGAGGGCGAGG
GCGATGCCACCAACGGCAAGCTGACCCTGAAGTTCATCTGCACCACCGGCAAGCTGCCCGTGCCCTGGCC
CACCCTCGTGACCACCTTCGGCTACGGCGTGGCCTGCTTCAGCCGCTACCCCGACCACATGAAGCAGCAC
GACTTCTTCAAGTCCGCCATGCCCGAAGGCTACGTCCAGGAGCGCACCATCTCTTTCAAGGACGACGGTA
CCTACAAGACCCGCGCCGAGGTGAAGTTCGAGGGCGACACCCTGGTGAACCGCATCGAGCTGAAGGGCAT
CGACTTCAAGGAGGACGGCAACATCCTGGGGCACAAGCTGGAGTACAACTTCAACAGCCACAACGTCTAT
ATCACGGCCGACAAGCAGAAGAACGGCATCAAGGCTAACTTCAAGATCCGCCACAACGTTGAGGACGGCA
GCGTGCAGCTCGCCGACCACTACCAGCAGAACACCCCCATCGGCGACGGCCCCGTGCTGCTGCCCGACAA
CCACTACCTGAGCCATCAGTCCGCCCTGAGCAAAGACCCCAACGAGAAGCGCGATCACATGGTCCTGCTG
GAGTTCGTGACCGCCGCCGGGATCACTCTCGGCATGGACGAGCTGTACAAGTAAGCGGCCGCGACTCTAG
ATCATAATCAGCCATACCACATTTGTAGAGGTTTTACTTGCTTTAAAAAACCTCCCACACCTCCCCCTGA
ACCTGAAACATAAAATGAATGCAATTGTTGTTGTTAACTTGTTTATTGCAGCTTATAATGGTTACAAATA
AAGCAATAGCATCACAAATTTCACAAATAAAGCATTTTTTTCACTGCATTCTAGTTGTGGTTTGTCCAAA
CTCATCAATGTATCTTAAGGCGTAAATTGTAAGCGTTAATATTTTGTTAAAATTCGCGTTAAATTTTTGT
TAAATCAGCTCATTTTTTAACCAATAGGCCGAAATCGGCAAAATCCCTTATAAATCAAAAGAATAGACCG
AGATAGGGT
[37 nt withheld, positions 2740-2776]
AAAGAACGTGGACTCCAACGTCAAAGG
[49 nt withheld, positions 2804-2852]
T
[91 nt withheld, positions 2854-2944]
G
[124 nt withheld, positions 2946-3069]
CAGGTGGCACTTTTCGGGGAAATGTGCGCGGAACCCCTATTTGTTTATTTTTCTAAATACATTCAAATAT
GTATCCGCTCATGAGACAATAACCCTGATAAATGCTTCAATAATATTGAAAAAGGAAGAGTCCTGAGGCG
GAAAGAACCAGCTGTGGAATGTGTGTCAGTTAGGGTGTGGAAAGTCCCCAGGCTCCCCAGCAGGCAGAAG
TATGCAAAGCATGCATCTCAATTAGTCAGCAACCAGGTGTGGAAAGTCCCCAGGCTCCCCAGCAGGCAGA
AGTATGCAAAGCATGCATCTCAATTAGTCAGCAACCATAGTCCCGCCCCTAACTCCGCCCATCCCGCCCC
TAACTCCGCCCAGTTCCGCCCATTCTCCGCCCCATGGCTGACTAATTTTTTTTATTTATGCAGAGGCCGA
GGCCGCCTCGGCCTCTGAGCTATTCCAGAAGTAGTGAGGAGGCTTTTTTGGAGGCCTAGGCTTTTGCAAA
GATCGATCAAGAGACAGGATGAGGATCGTTTCGCATGATTGAACAAGATGGATTGCACGCAGGTTCTCCG
GCCGCTTGGGTGGAGAGGCTATTCGGCTATGACTGGGCACAACAGACAATCGGCTGCTCTGATGCCGCCG
TGTTCCGGCTGTCAGCGCAGGGGCGCCCGGTTCTTTTTGTCAAGACCGACCTGTCCGGTGCCCTGAATGA
ACTGCAAGACGAGGCAGCGCGGCTATCGTGGCTGGCCACGACGGGCGTTCCTTGCGCAGCTGTGCTCGAC
GTTGTCACTGAAGCGGGAAGGGACTGGCTGCTATTGGGCGAAGTGCCGGGGCAGGATCTCCTGTCATCTC
ACCTTGCTCCTGCCGAGAAAGTATCCATCATGGCTGATGCAATGCGGCGGCTGCATACGCTTGATCCGGC
TACCTGCCCATTCGACCACCAAGCGAAACATCGCATCGAGCGAGCACGTACTCGGATGGAAGCCGGTCTT
GTCGATCAGGATGATCTGGACGAAGAGCATCAGGGGCTCGCGCCAGCCGAACTGTTCGCCAGGCTCAAGG
CGAGCATGCCCGACGGCGAGGATCTCGTCGTGACCCATGGCGATGCCTGCTTGCCGAATATCATGGTGGA
AAATGGCCGCTTTTCTGGATTCATCGACTGTGGCCGGCTGGGTGTGGCGGACCGCTATCAGGACATAGCG
TTGGCTACCCGTGATATTGCTGAAGAGCTTGGCGGCGAATGGGCTGACCGCTTCCTCGTGCTTTACGGTA
TCGCCGCTCCCGATTCGCAGCGCATCGCCTTCTATCGCCTTCTTGACGAGTTCTTCTGAGCGGGACTCTG
GGGTTCGAAATGACCGACCAAGCGACGCCCAACCTGCCATCACGAGATTTCGATTCCACCGCCGCCTTCT
ATGAAAGGTTGGGCTTCGGAATCGTTTTCCGGGACGCCGGCTGGATGATCCTCCAGCGCGGGGATCTCAT
GCTGGAGTTCTTCGCCCACCCTAGGGGGAGGCTAACTGAAACACGGAAGGAGACAATACCGGAAGGAACC
CGCGCTATGACGGCAATAAAAAGACAGAATAAAACGCACGGTGTTGGGTCGTTTGTTCATAAACGCGGGG
TTCGGTCCCAGGGCTGGCACTCTGTCGATACCCCACCGAGACCCCATTGGGGCCAATACGCCCGCGTTTC
TTCCTTTTCCCCACCCCACCCCCCAAGTTCGGGTGAAGGCCCAGGGCTCGCAGCCAACGTCGGGGCGGCA
GGCCCTGCCATAGCCTCAGGTTACTCATATATACTTTAGATTGATTTAAAACTTCATTTTTAATTTAAAA
GGATCTAGGTGAAGATCCTTTTTGATAATCTCATGACCAAAATCCCTTAACGTGAGTTTTCGTTCCACTG
AGCGTCAGACCCCGTAGAAAAGATCAAAGGATCTTCTTGAGATCCTTTTTTTCTGCGCGTAATCTGCTGC
TTGCAAACAAAAAAACCACCGCTACCAGCGGTGGTTTGTTTGCCGGATCAAGAGCTACCAACTCTTTTTC
CGAAGGTAACTGGCTTCAGCAGAGCGCAGATACCAAATACTGTTCTTCTAGTGTAGCCGTAGTTAGGCCA
CCACTTCAAGAACTCTGTAGCACCGCCTACATACCTCGCTCTGCTAATCCTGTTACCAGTGGCTGCTGCC
AGTGGCGATAAGTCGTGTCTTACCGGGTTGGACTCAAGACGATAGTTACCGGATAAGGCGCAGCGGTCGG
GCTGAACGGGGGGTTCGTGCACACAGCCCAGCTTGGAGCGAACGACCTACACCGAACTGAGATACCTACA
GCGTGAGCTATGAGAAAGCGCCACGCTTCCCGAAGGGAGAAAGGCGGACAGGTATCCGGTAAGCGGCAGG
GTCGGAACAGGAGAGCGCACGAGGGAGCTTCCAGGGGGAAACGCCTGGTATCTTTATAGTCCTGTCGGGT
TTCGCCACCTCTGACTTGAGCGTCGATTTTTGTGATGCTCGTCAGGGGGGCGGAGCCTATGGAAAAACGC
CAGCAACGCGGCCTTTTTACGGTTCCTGGCCTTTTGCTGGCCTTTTGCTCACATGTTCTTTCCTGCGTTA
TCCCCTGATTCTGTGGATAACCGTATTACCGCCATGCATTAGTTATTAATAGTAATCAATTACGGGGTCA
TTAGTTCATAGCCCATATATGGAGTTCCG
